>Addgene plasmid #36408 | Abr GAP domain R683A N795A/pGEX 3X | addgene partial sequence | sequence record 47805 | pGEX-5 5'-GGGCTGGCAAGCCACGTTTGGTG-3'
TCGTGGGATCCCCCTGGACCCACAAACCGTGGAGACCAAGAACTGGCACACGGACGTGATTGAGATGAAC
GGGATCAAAGTGGAATTTTCCATGAAATTCACCAGCCGAGATATGAGCCTGAAGAGGACCCCGTCCAAAA
AGCAGACCGGCGTCTTCGGTGTGAAGATCAGCGTGGTGACGAAGCGGGAGCGCTCCAAGGTGCCCTACAT
CGTCCGGCAGTGTGTGGAGGAGGTGGAGAAGAGGGGTATCGAGGAGGTTGGCATCTACGCGATATCGGGC
GTGGCCACGGACATCCAGGCGCTCAAGGCCGTCTTCGATGCCAATAACAAGGACATCCTGCTGATGCTGA
GTGACATGGACATCAACGCCATCGCCGGGACGCTCAAGCTGTACTTCCGGGAACTGCCCGAGCCGCTCCT
CACGGACCGACTCTACCCAGCCTTCATGGAGGGCATCGCCCTGTCAGACCCTGCTGCCAAGGAAAACTGC
ATGATGCACCTGCTCCGCTCCCTGCCCGACCCCAACCTCATCACCTTCCTCTTCCTGCTGGAACACTTGA
AAAGGGTTGCCGAGAAGGAGCCCATCAACAAAATGTCACTTCACGCGCTAGCTACCGTGTTTGGACCCAC
GTTACTGAGACCCTCAGAAGTGGAGAGCAAAGCACACCTCACCTCGGCTGCGGACATCTGGTCCCATGAC
GTCATGGCGCAGGTCCAGGTCCTCCTCTACTACCTGCAGCACCCCCCCATTTCCTTCGCAGAACTCAAGC
GGAACACACT
