>Addgene plasmid #36408 | Abr GAP domain R683A N795A/pGEX 3X | addgene partial sequence | sequence record 47811 | pGEX-3 5'-CCGGGAGCTGCATGTGTCAGAGG-3'
GATCGTCAGTCAGTCACGATGAATTCGGAGCCGCTCAGCCACCCTGCCTCGGGCTACACGTCGGTGGAGA
AGTACAGTGTGTTCCGCTTGAGTTCTGCGAAGGAAATGGGGGGGTGCTGCAGGTAGTAGAGGAGGACCTG
GACCTGCGCCATGACGTCATGGGACCAGATGTCCGCAGCCGAGGTGAGGTGTGCTTTGCTCTCCACTTCT
GAGGGTCTCAGTAACGTGGGTCCAAACACGGTAGCTAGCGCGTGAAGTGACATTTTGTTGATGGGCTCCT
TCTCGGCAACCCTTTTCAAGTGTTCCAGCAGGAAGAGGAAGGTGATGAGGTTGGGGTCGGGCAGGGAGCG
GAGCAGGTGCATCATGCAGTTTTCCTTGGCAGCAGGGTCTGACAGGGCGATGCCCTCCATGAAGGCTGGG
TAGAGTCGGTCCGTGAGGAGCGGCTCGGGCAGTTCCCGGAAGTACAGCTTGAGCGTCCGGCGATGGCGTG
ATGTCCATGTCACTCAGCATCA
