[The description below was written by a language model from this plasmid's Addgene catalogue record.]
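Description:
Abr GAP domain R683A N795A/pGEX 3X is a bacterial expression plasmid built on the pGEX-3X backbone and designed to produce a catalytically dead fragment of human ABR as a glutathione S-transferase fusion in E. coli. It is selected with ampicillin. The record lists the copy number as unknown and does not include a feature table, so the promoter and origin are not explicitly documented. pGEX-series vectors generally drive the GST fusion from an IPTG-inducible tac promoter, and the 3X version typically carries a Factor Xa cleavage site between GST and the insert. The depositor notes that a Rosetta2 host, which supplies rare-codon tRNAs, may improve yield of the fusion protein.

The insert is a roughly 0.8 kb PvuII–EcoRI fragment of the human ABR cDNA, ligated into SmaI/EcoRI-cut vector. The blunt 5′ junction destroys the SmaI site, while the 3′ EcoRI site is retained. It encodes residues 597–859 of the protein, covering the GTPase-activating (GAP) domain, with GST fused at the N terminus, and it also carries some 3′ untranslated sequence from the cDNA. Two alanine substitutions, R683A and N795A, have been introduced. According to the depositor, this double mutation yields a protein with no GTPase-activating activity toward Rac-GTP.

The construct therefore serves as a source of purifiable, GAP-inactive Abr domain, most naturally as a negative control alongside the wild-type GAP domain in in vitro Rac GTPase assays. This fits the associated work on Abr and Bcr as Rac-specific GAPs regulating macrophage functions.
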