Addgene plasmid #36408: Abr GAP domain R683A N795A/pGEX 3X
Depositing lab: Nora Heisterkamp. Depositing organization: Children's Hospital Los Angeles. Publication: Abr and Bcr, two homologous Rac GTPase-activating proteins, control multiple cellular functions of murine macrophages. Cho YJ, Cunnick JM, Yi SJ, Kaartinen V, Groffen J, Heisterkamp N. Mol Cell Biol. 2007 Feb;27(3):899-911. Epub 2006 Nov 20. 10.1128/MCB.00756-06 PubMed 17116687.
Backbone
  Vector backbone: pGEX-3X
  Vector type: Bacterial Expression
Growth in bacteria
  Bacterial resistance: Ampicillin, 100 μg/mL
  Growth temperature: 37°C
  Growth strain: Rosetta2
  Copy number: Unknown
Gene/Insert
  Gene/Insert name: Abr GAP domain with R683A N795A
  Species: H. sapiens (human)
  Insert size (bp): 800
  Mutation: R683A and N795A
  Entrez Gene: ABR (a.k.a. MDB)
  Tag / fusion protein: GST (N terminal on insert)
  Cloning method: Restriction Enzyme; 5′ cloning site Sma I (destroyed during cloning); 3′ cloning site Eco RI (not destroyed)
  Sequencing primers: 5′ pGEX-3X; 3′ pGEX-3X
Terms and licenses: Academic/Nonprofit Terms; Industry Terms: Not Available to Industry
Depositor comments: We subcloned an 0.8 kb PvuII-EcoRI fragment of human ABR into pGEX-3X digested with Sma I -EcoRI. This encompasses amino acid residues 597-859 of NP_068781. The construct contains the double mutations R683A N795A This double mutation generates a protein without any GTPase activating activity for RacGTP. The construct includes 3' UT sequences of the cDNA. The Pvu II site is located in the amino acid string -QLDP-. Construct made by Young Jin Cho. The Rosetta2 strain may improve yield of the fusion protein.
How to cite: Abr GAP domain R683A N795A/pGEX 3X was a gift from Nora Heisterkamp (Addgene plasmid # 36408 ; http://n2t.net/addgene:36408 ; RRID:Addgene_36408)
